>Addgene plasmid #68405 | 3xgRNA: PTEN exon 5, p53 exon 8, SMAD4 exon 2 probasin_mTQ2_FlpO | depositor full sequence | sequence record 119955 | 3xgRNA: PTEN exon 5, p53 exon 8, SMAD4 exon 2 probasin_mTQ2_FlpO sequence 7648 bps
TCGCGCGTTTCGGTGATGACGGTGAAAACCTCTGACACATGCAGCTCCCGGAGACGGTCACAGCTTGTCT
GTAAGCGGATGCCGGGAGCAGACAAGCCCGTCAGGGCGCGTCAGCGGGTGTTGGCGGGTGTCGGGGCTGG
CTTAACTATGCGGCATCAGAGCAGATTGTACTGAGAGTGCACCATATGCGGTGTGAAATACCGCACAGAT
GCGTAAGGAGAAAATACCGCATCAGGCGCCATTCGCCATTCAGGCTGCGCAACTGTTGGGAAGGGCGATC
GGTGCGGGCCTCTTCGCTATTACGCCAGCTGGCGAAAGGGGGATGTGCTGCAAGGCGATTAAGTTGGGTA
ACGCCAGGGTTTTCCCAGTCACGACGTTGTAAAACGACGGCCAGTGAATTCAGATCTGATATCTCTAGAG
AAGTCGACGTTTAAAGTACCCTACAGTTGAAGTCGGAAGTTTACATACACTTAAGTTGGAGTCATTAAAA
CTCGTTTTTCAACTACTCCACAAATTTCTTGTTAACAAACAATAGTTTTGGCAAGTCAGTTAGGACATCT
ACTTTGTGCATGACACAAGTCATTTTTCCAACAATTGTTTACAGACAGATTATTTCACTTATAATTCACT
GTATCACAATTCCAGTGGGTCAGAAGTTTACATACACTAAGTTGACTGTGCCTTTAAACAGTCGCGAGAG
GGCCTATTTCCCATGATTCCTTCATATTTGCATATACGATACAAGGCTGTTAGAGAGATAATTGGAATTA
ATTTGACTGTAAACACAAAGATATTAGTACAAAATACGTGACGTAGAAAGTAATAATTTCTTGGGTAGTT
TGCAGTTTTAAAATTATGTTTTAAAATGGACTATCATATGCTTACCGTAACTTGAAAGTATTTCGATTTC
TTGGCTTTATATATCTTGTGGAAAGGACGAAACACCGCAGCAATTCACTGTAAAGCGTTTTAGAGCTAGA
AATAGCAAGTTAAAATAAGGCTAGTCCGTTATCAACTTGAAAAAGTGGCACCGAGTCGGTGCTTTTTTAC
CGGTGAGGGCCTATTTCCCATGATTCCTTCATATTTGCATATACGATACAAGGCTGTTAGAGAGATAATT
GGAATTAATTTGACTGTAAACACAAAGATATTAGTACAAAATACGTGACGTAGAAAGTAATAATTTCTTG
GGTAGTTTGCAGTTTTAAAATTATGTTTTAAAATGGACTATCATATGCTTACCGTAACTTGAAAGTATTT
CGATTTCTTGGCTTTATATATCTTGTGGAAAGGACGAAACACCGTGCGTGTTTGTGCCTGTCCGTTTTAG
AGCTAGAAATAGCAAGTTAAAATAAGGCTAGTCCGTTATCAACTTGAAAAAGTGGCACCGAGTCGGTGCT
TTTTTATCGATGAGGGCCTATTTCCCATGATTCCTTCATATTTGCATATACGATACAAGGCTGTTAGAGA
GATAATTGGAATTAATTTGACTGTAAACACAAAGATATTAGTACAAAATACGTGACGTAGAAAGTAATAA
TTTCTTGGGTAGTTTGCAGTTTTAAAATTATGTTTTAAAATGGACTATCATATGCTTACCGTAACTTGAA
AGTATTTCGATTTCTTGGCTTTATATATCTTGTGGAAAGGACGAAACACCGAAGGAGAAAAAAGATGAAT
GTTTTAGAGCTAGAAATAGCAAGTTAAAATAAGGCTAGTCCGTTATCAACTTGAAAAAGTGGCACCGAGT
CGGTGCTTTTTTGGTACCACTAGTTATGATAGCATCTTGTTCTTAGTCTTTTTCTTAATAGGGACATAAA
GCCCACAAATAAAAATATGCCTGAAGAATGGGACAGGCATTGGGCATTGTCCATGCCTAGTAAAGTACTC
CAAGAACCTATTTGTATACTAGATGACACAATGTAATAGTCATCATGTTTAAACATCTACCATTCCAGTT
AAGAAAATATGATAGCATCTTGTTCTTAGTCTTTTTCTTAATAGGGACATAAAGCCCACAAATAAAAATA
TGCCTGAAGAATGGGACAGGCATTGGGCATTGTCCATGCCTAGTAAAGTACTCCAAGAACCTATTTGTAT
ACTAGATGACACAATGTCAATGTCTGTGTACAACTGCCAACTGGGATGCAAGACACTGCCCATGCCAATC
ATCCTGAAAAGCAGCTATAAAAAGCAGGAAGCTACTCTGCACCTTGTCAGTGAGGTCCAGATACCTACAG
ATTAATTAACCCGGGGCCACCATGGTGAGCAAGGGCGAGGAGCTGTTCACCGGGGTGGTGCCCATCCTGG
TCGAGCTGGACGGCGACGTAAACGGCCACAAGTTCAGCGTGTCCGGCGAGGGCGAGGGCGATGCCACCTA
CGGCAAGCTGACCCTGAAGTTCATCTGCACCACCGGCAAGCTGCCCGTGCCCTGGCCCACCCTCGTGACC
ACCCTGTCCTGGGGCGTGCAGTGCTTCGCCCGCTACCCCGACCACATGAAGCAGCACGACTTCTTCAAGT
CCGCCATGCCCGAAGGCTACGTCCAGGAGCGCACCATCTTCTTCAAGGACGACGGCAACTACAAGACCCG
CGCCGAGGTGAAGTTCGAGGGCGACACCCTGGTGAACCGCATCGAGCTGAAGGGCATCGACTTCAAGGAG
GACGGCAACATCCTGGGGCACAAGCTGGAGTACAACTACTTTAGCGACAACGTCTATATCACCGCCGACA
AGCAGAAGAACGGCATCAAGGCCAACTTCAAGATCCGCCACAACATCGAGGACGGCGGCGTGCAGCTCGC
CGACCACTACCAGCAGAACACCCCCATCGGCGACGGCCCCGTGCTGCTGCCCGACAACCACTACCTGAGC
ACCCAGTCCAAGCTGAGCAAAGACCCCAACGAGAAGCGCGATCACATGGTCCTGCTGGAGTTCGTGACCG
CCGCCGGGATCACTCTCGGCATGGACGAGCTGTACAAGGTATACGGAAGCGGAGCTACTAACTTCAGCCT
GCTGAAGCAGGCTGGAGACGTGGAGGAGAACCCTGGACCTGCTAGCATGGCTCCTAAGAAGAAGAGGAAG
GTGATGAGCCAGTTCGACATCCTGTGCAAGACCCCCCCCAAGGTGCTGGTGCGGCAGTTCGTGGAGAGAT
TCGAGAGGCCCAGCGGCGAGAAGATCGCCAGCTGTGCCGCCGAGCTGACCTACCTGTGCTGGATGATCAC
CCACAACGGCACCGCCATCAAGAGGGCCACCTTCATGAGCTACAACACCATCATCAGCAACAGCCTGAGC
TTCGACATCGTGAACAAGAGCCTGCAGTTCAAGTACAAGACCCAGAAGGCCACCATCCTGGAGGCCAGCC
TGAAGAAGCTGATCCCCGCCTGGGAGTTCACCATCATCCCTTACAACGGCCAGAAGCACCAGAGCGACAT
CACCGACATCGTGTCCAGCCTGCAGCTGCAGTTCGAGAGCAGCGAGGAGGCCGACAAGGGCAACAGCCAC
AGCAAGAAGATGCTGAAGGCCCTGCTGTCCGAGGGCGAGAGCATCTGGGAGATCACCGAGAAGATCCTGA
ACAGCTTCGAGTACACCAGCAGGTTCACCAAGACCAAGACCCTGTACCAGTTCCTGTTCCTGGCCACATT
CATCAACTGCGGCAGGTTCAGCGACATCAAGAACGTGGACCCCAAGAGCTTCAAGCTGGTGCAGAACAAG
TACCTGGGCGTGATCATTCAGTGCCTGGTGACCGAGACCAAGACAAGCGTGTCCAGGCACATCTACTTTT
TCAGCGCCAGAGGCAGGATCGACCCCCTGGTGTACCTGGACGAGTTCCTGAGGAACAGCGAGCCCGTGCT
GAAGAGAGTGAACAGGACCGGCAACAGCAGCAGCAACAAGCAGGAGTACCAGCTGCTGAAGGACAACCTG
GTGCGCAGCTACAACAAGGCCCTGAAGAAGAACGCCCCCTACCCCATCTTCGCTATCAAGAACGGCCCTA
AGAGCCACATCGGCAGGCACCTGATGACCAGCTTTCTGAGCATGAAGGGCCTGACCGAGCTGACAAACGT
GGTGGGCAACTGGAGCGACAAGAGGGCCTCCGCCGTGGCCAGGACCACCTACACCCACCAGATCACCGCC
ATCCCCGACCACTACTTCGCCCTGGTGTCCAGGTACTACGCCTACGACCCCATCAGCAAGGAGATGATCG
CCCTGAAGGACGAGACCAACCCCATCGAGGAGTGGCAGCACATCGAGCAGCTGAAGGGCAGCGCCGAGGG
CAGCATCAGATACCCCGCCTGGAACGGCATCATCAGCCAGGAGGTGCTGGACTACCTGAGCAGCTACATC
AACAGGCGGATCTAAATGCATCAGCCATACCACATTTGTAGAGGTTTTACTTGCTTTAAAAAACCTCCCA
CACCTCCCCCTGAACCTGAAACATAAAATGAATGCAATTGTTGTTGTTAACTTGTTTATTGCAGCTTATA
ATGGTTACAAATAAAGCAATAGCATCACAAATTTCACAAATAAAGCATTTTTTTCACTGCATTCTAGTTG
TGGTTTGTCCAAACTCATCAATGTATCTTAACGCGTAAATTGTAAGCGGGCCGGCCATATTTGTCACCGG
ACTGCGGCCGCGACTCTAGATCATAATCAGCCCGGGGGATCAGCCTCGACTGTGCCTTCTAGTTGCCAGC
CATCTGTTGTTTGCCCCTCCCCCGTGCCTTCCTTGACCCTGGAAGGTGCCACTCCCACTGTCCTTTCCTA
ATAAAATGAGGAAATTGCATCGCATTGTCTGAGTAGGTGTCATTCTATTCTGGGGGGTGGGGTGGGGCAG
GACAGCAAGGGGGAGGATTGGGAAGACAATAGCAGGCATGCTGGGGATGCGGTGGGCTCTATGGAACCAG
CTGGGGCGCGATAACTTCGTATAGGAGACTTTATACGAAGTTATGCGCCATTCTAGTTGTGGTTTGTCCA
AACTCATCAATGTATCTTATCATGTCTGGATCCCATCACAAAGCTCTGACCTCAATCCTATAGAAAGGAG
GAATGAGCCAAAATTCACCCAACTTATTGTGGGAAGCTTGTGGAAGGCTACTCGAAATGTTTGACCCAAG
TTAAACAATTTAAAGGCAATGCTACCAAATACTAATTGAGTGTATGTTAACTTCTGACCCACTGGGAATG
TGATGAAAGAAATAAAAGCTGAAATGAATCATTCTCTCTACTATTATTCTGATATTTCACATTCTTAAAA
TAAAGTGGTGATCCTAACTGACCTTAAGACAGGGAATCTTTACTCGGATTAAATGTCAGGAATTGTGAAA
AAGTGAGTTTAAATGTATTTGGCTAAGGTGTATGTAAACTTCCGACTTCAACTGTAGGGGATCCTCTAGA
GTCGACCTGCAGGCATGCAAGCTTGGCGTAATCATGGTCATAGCTGTTTCCTGTGTGAAATTGTTATCCG
CTCACAATTCCACACAACATACGAGCCGGAAGCATAAAGTGTAAAGCCTGGGGTGCCTAATGAGTGAGCT
AACTCACATTAATTGCGTTGCGCTCACTGCCCGCTTTCCAGTCGGGAAACCTGTCGTGCCAGCTGCATTA
ATGAATCGGCCAACGCGCGGGGAGAGGCGGTTTGCGTATTGGGCGCTCTTCCGCTTCCTCGCTCACTGAC
TCGCTGCGCTCGGTCGTTCGGCTGCGGCGAGCGGTATCAGCTCACTCAAAGGCGGTAATACGGTTATCCA
CAGAATCAGGGGATAACGCAGGAAAGAACATGTGAGCAAAAGGCCAGCAAAAGGCCAGGAACCGTAAAAA
GGCCGCGTTGCTGGCGTTTTTCCATAGGCTCCGCCCCCCTGACGAGCATCACAAAAATCGACGCTCAAGT
CAGAGGTGGCGAAACCCGACAGGACTATAAAGATACCAGGCGTTTCCCCCTGGAAGCTCCCTCGTGCGCT
CTCCTGTTCCGACCCTGCCGCTTACCGGATACCTGTCCGCCTTTCTCCCTTCGGGAAGCGTGGCGCTTTC
TCAATGCTCACGCTGTAGGTATCTCAGTTCGGTGTAGGTCGTTCGCTCCAAGCTGGGCTGTGTGCACGAA
CCCCCCGTTCAGCCCGACCGCTGCGCCTTATCCGGTAACTATCGTCTTGAGTCCAACCCGGTAAGACACG
ACTTATCGCCACTGGCAGCAGCCACTGGTAACAGGATTAGCAGAGCGAGGTATGTAGGCGGTGCTACAGA
GTTCTTGAAGTGGTGGCCTAACTACGGCTACACTAGAAGGACAGTATTTGGTATCTGCGCTCTGCTGAAG
CCAGTTACCTTCGGAAAAAGAGTTGGTAGCTCTTGATCCGGCAAACAAACCACCGCTGGTAGCGGTGGTT
TTTTTGTTTGCAAGCAGCAGATTACGCGCAGAAAAAAAGGATCTCAAGAAGATCCTTTGATCTTTTCTAC
GGGGTCTGACGCTCAGTGGAACGAAAACTCACGTTAAGGGATTTTGGTCATGAGATTATCAAAAAGGATC
TTCACCTAGATCCTTTTAAATTAAAAATGAAGTTTTAAATCAATCTAAAGTATATATGAGTAAACTTGGT
CTGACAGTTACCAATGCTTAATCAGTGAGGCACCTATCTCAGCGATCTGTCTATTTCGTTCATCCATAGT
TGCCTGACTCCCCGTCGTGTAGATAACTACGATACGGGAGGGCTTACCATCTGGCCCCAGTGCTGCAATG
ATACCGCGAGACCCACGCTCACCGGCTCCAGATTTATCAGCAATAAACCAGCCAGCCGGAAGGGCCGAGC
GCAGAAGTGGTCCTGCAACTTTATCCGCCTCCATCCAGTCTATTAATTGTTGCCGGGAAGCTAGAGTAAG
TAGTTCGCCAGTTAATAGTTTGCGCAACGTTGTTGCCATTGCTACAGGCATCGTGGTGTCACGCTCGTCG
TTTGGTATGGCTTCATTCAGCTCCGGTTCCCAACGATCAAGGCGAGTTACATGATCCCCCATGTTGTGCA
AAAAAGCGGTTAGCTCCTTCGGTCCTCCGATCGTTGTCAGAAGTAAGTTGGCCGCAGTGTTATCACTCAT
GGTTATGGCAGCACTGCATAATTCTCTTACTGTCATGCCATCCGTAAGATGCTTTTCTGTGACTGGTGAG
TACTCAACCAAGTCATTCTGAGAATAGTGTATGCGGCGACCGAGTTGCTCTTGCCCGGCGTCAATACGGG
ATAATACCGCGCCACATAGCAGAACTTTAAAAGTGCTCATCATTGGAAAACGTTCTTCGGGGCGAAAACT
CTCAAGGATCTTACCGCTGTTGAGATCCAGTTCGATGTAACCCACTCGTGCACCCAACTGATCTTCAGCA
TCTTTTACTTTCACCAGCGTTTCTGGGTGAGCAAAAACAGGAAGGCAAAATGCCGCAAAAAAGGGAATAA
GGGCGACACGGAAATGTTGAATACTCATACTCTTCCTTTTTCAATATTATTGAAGCATTTATCAGGGTTA
TTGTCTCATGAGCGGATACATATTTGAATGTATTTAGAAAAATAAACAAATAGGGGTTCCGCGCACATTT
CCCCGAAAAGTGCCACCTGACGTCTAAGAAACCATTATTATCATGACATTAACCTATAAAAATAGGCGTA
TCACGAGGCCCTTTCGTC
Features (pLannotate 1.2.2; 26 found; start..end, strand, type, name):
    137..236     +  misc_feature   bom (fragment): basis of mobility region from pBR322
    242..399     -  CDS            lacZα (fragment): LacZα fragment of β-galactosidase; lacZ fragment
    698..938     +  promoter       U6 promoter: RNA polymerase III promoter for human U6 snRNA
    967..1042    +  misc_RNA       gRNA scaffold: guide RNA scaffold for the Streptococcus pyogenes CRISPR/Cas9 system
   1055..1295    +  promoter       U6 promoter: RNA polymerase III promoter for human U6 snRNA
   1324..1399    +  misc_RNA       gRNA scaffold: guide RNA scaffold for the Streptococcus pyogenes CRISPR/Cas9 system
   1412..1652    +  promoter       U6 promoter: RNA polymerase III promoter for human U6 snRNA
   1681..1756    +  misc_RNA       gRNA scaffold: guide RNA scaffold for the Streptococcus pyogenes CRISPR/Cas9 system
   2262..2978    +  CDS            mTurquoise2: mTurquoise2 is a basic (constitutively fluorescent) cyan fluorescent protein published in 2012, derived from Aequorea victoria. It is reported to be a rapidly-maturing monomer with very low acid sensitivity.
   3057..4353    +  CDS            FLPo (fragment): nuclear-targeted site-specific recombinase FLPo is a mouse codon-optimized fusion between the SV40 nuclear localization signal and a thermostable version of the Saccharomyces cerevisiae site-specific recombinase FLP. Recombination occurs at FRT sequences.
   4360..4436    +  CDS            large T antigen (fragment): large T antigen from SV40 (simian virus 40)
   4459..4580    +  polyA_signal   SV40 poly(A) signal: SV40 polyadenylation signal
   4670..4894    +  polyA_signal   bGH poly(A) signal: bovine growth hormone polyadenylation signal
   4911..4944    +  protein_bind   lox2272: Cre-mediated recombination occurs in the 8-bp core sequence (GGATACTT). lox2272 sites are compatible with each other, but incompatible with loxP or loxN sites (Lee and Saito, 1988). Cre recombinase
   4949..5002    +  polyA_signal   SV40 poly(A) signal (fragment): SV40 polyadenylation signal
   5003..5036    +  CDS            SB100X (fragment): hyperactive variant of the Sleeping Beauty transposase (Mátés et al., 2009)
   5036..5144    +  CDS            SB100X (fragment): hyperactive variant of the Sleeping Beauty transposase (Mátés et al., 2009)
   5377..5414    +  misc_feature   MCS (fragment): pUC18/19 multiple cloning site
   5451..5467    -  protein_bind   lac operator: The lac repressor binds to the lac operator to inhibit transcription in E. coli. This inhibition can be relieved by adding lactose or isopropyl-β-D-thiogalactopyranoside (IPTG). lac repressor encoded by lacI
   5475..5505    -  promoter       lac promoter: promoter for the E. coli lac operon
   5520..5541    -  protein_bind   CAP binding site: CAP binding activates transcription in the presence of cAMP. E. coli catabolite activator protein
   5554..5646    -  CDS            lacI (fragment): lac repressor; lacI; The lac repressor binds to the lac operator to inhibit transcription in E. coli. This inhibition can be relieved by adding lactose or isopropyl-β-D-thiogalactopyranoside (IPTG).
   5829..6417    -  rep_origin     ori: high-copy-number ColE1/pMB1/pBR322/pUC origin of replication
   6588..7448    -  CDS            AmpR: β-lactamase; bla; confers resistance to ampicillin, carbenicillin, and related antibiotics
   7449..7553    -  promoter       AmpR promoter: bla
   7648..35      +  CDS            rop (fragment) (across the origin): Rop protein, which maintains plasmids at low copy number; rop
