[The description below was written by a language model from this plasmid's Addgene catalogue record and pLannotate feature annotations shown in this document.]
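Description:
3xgRNA: PTEN exon 5, p53 exon 8, SMAD4 exon 2 probasin_mTQ2_FlpO is a 7,648 bp mammalian expression/CRISPR plasmid built on a pUC-type ampicillin-resistance backbone. It replicates in E. coli from a high-copy ColE1/pUC origin and is selected through the β-lactamase (AmpR) gene. Remnants of lacZα, the lac promoter/operator region and fragments of bom and rop reflect its cloning-vector ancestry.

The payload has two parts. The first is a tandem array of three cassettes, each with a human U6 RNA polymerase III promoter followed by a spacer and the Streptococcus pyogenes Cas9 guide RNA scaffold. These express guides against PTEN exon 5, p53 exon 8 and SMAD4 exon 2. No Cas9 gene is annotated, so the nuclease must be supplied separately. The second part, downstream, is a synthetic probasin ARRx2 promoter. This promoter is named in the catalogue but not annotated in the feature table, and it presumably lies in the gap before the fluorescent protein. It gives prostate-specific expression of mTurquoise2, a cyan fluorescent protein that the depositor describes as blue, linked N-terminally to the codon-optimised, nuclear-targeted recombinase FlpO. The nature of the short linker between the two coding sequences is not stated. SV40 and bGH polyadenylation signals follow.

The annotation also picks up a lox2272 site and short matches labelled as SB100X fragments, whose role the record does not explain. The design suits combined disruption of three tumour suppressors together with Flp-mediated recombination at FRT sites in marked prostate cells. This would fit prostate cancer modelling, although the record does not specify the target species or the delivery method.
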