Addgene plasmid #68405: 3xgRNA: PTEN exon 5, p53 exon 8, SMAD4 exon 2 probasin_mTQ2_FlpO
Purpose: The prostate specific promoter controls expression of FlpO linked to a blue flourescent protein. gRNA towards PTEN ex5, p53 ex8 and SMAD4 ex2. are expressed by the U6 promoter
Depositing lab: Jannik Elverløv-Jakobsen. Depositing organization: Aarhus University.
Backbone
  Vector backbone: Amp
  Backbone size w/o insert (bp): 2500
  Total vector size (bp): 7648
  Vector type: Mammalian Expression, CRISPR
Growth in bacteria
  Bacterial resistance: Ampicillin, 100 μg/mL
  Growth temperature: 37°C
  Growth strain: DH5alpha
  Copy number: High Copy
Gene/Insert 1
  Gene/Insert name: 3xgRNA: PTEN exon 5, p53 exon 8, SMAD4 exon 2 (alt name: gRNAs target PTEN exon 5, p53 exon 8, SMAD4 exon 2)
  Species: Synthetic
  Insert size (bp): 1059
  Promoter: U6
  Cloning method: Restriction Enzyme; 5′ cloning site NruI (unknown if destroyed); 3′ cloning site KpnI (unknown if destroyed)
  Sequencing primers: 5′ ttttggcaagtcagttaggaca; 3′ GGAATGGTAGATGTTTAAAC
Gene/Insert 2
  Gene/Insert name: FlpO
  Species: Synthetic
  Insert size (bp): 1300
  Promoter: Synthetic Probasin ARRx2
  Tag / fusion protein: mTurquoise2 (BFP) (N terminal on insert)
  Cloning method: Restriction Enzyme; 5′ cloning site KpnI (unknown if destroyed); 3′ cloning site PacI (unknown if destroyed)
  Sequencing primers: 5′ GGAATGGTAGATGTTTAAAC; 3′ aagtcgtgctgcttcatgtg
Terms and licenses: Academic/Nonprofit Terms; Industry Terms: Not Available to Industry
How to cite: 3xgRNA: PTEN exon 5, p53 exon 8, SMAD4 exon 2 probasin_mTQ2_FlpO was a gift from Jannik Elverløv-Jakobsen (Addgene plasmid # 68405 ; http://n2t.net/addgene:68405 ; RRID:Addgene_68405)
