>Addgene plasmid #68405 | 3xgRNA: PTEN exon 5, p53 exon 8, SMAD4 exon 2 probasin_mTQ2_FlpO | addgene partial sequence | sequence record 122245 | M13-F20 5'-TGTAAAACGACGGCCAGT-3'
AGTACCCTACAGTTGAAGTCGGAAGTTTACATACACTTAAGTTGGAGTCATTAAAACTCGTTTTTCAACT
ACTCCACAAATTTCTTGTTAACAAACAATAGTTTTGGCAAGTCAGTTAGGACATCTACTTTGTGCATGAC
ACAAGTCATTTTTCCAACAATTGTTTACAGACAGATTATTTCACTTATAATTCACTGTATCACAATTCCA
GTGGGTCAGAAGTTTACATACACTAAGTTGACTGTGCCTTTAAACAGTCGCGAGAGGGCCTATTTCCCAT
GATTCCTTCATATTTGCATATACGATACAAGGCTGTTAGAGAGATAATTGGAATTAATTTGACTGTAAAC
ACAAAGATATTAGTACAAAATACGTGACGTAGAAAGTAATAATTTCTTGGGTAGTTTGCAGTTTTAAAAT
TATGTTTTAAAATGGACTATCATATGCTTACCGTAACTTGAAAGTATTTCGATTTCTTGGCTTTATATAT
CTTGTGGAAAGGACGAAACACCGCAGCAATTCACTGTAAAGCGTTTTAGAGCTAGAAATAGCAAGTTAAA
ATAAGGCTAGTCCGTTATCAACTTGAAAAAGTGGCACCGAGTCGGTGCTTTTTTACCGGTGAGGGCCTAT
TTCCCATGATTCCTTCATATTTGCATATACGATACAAGGCTGTTAGAGAGATAATTGGAATTAATTTGAC
TGTAAACACAAAGATATTAGTACAAAATACGTGACGTAGAAAGTAATAATTTCTTGGGTAGTTTGCAGTT
TTAAAATTATGTTTTAAA
