>Addgene plasmid #68405 | 3xgRNA: PTEN exon 5, p53 exon 8, SMAD4 exon 2 probasin_mTQ2_FlpO | addgene partial sequence | sequence record 122837 | C-ter-GFP 5'-CTCCTCGCCCTTGCTCAC-3'
TCTGGACCTCACTGACAAGGTGCAGAGTAGCTTCCTGCTTTTTATAGCTGCTTTTCAGGATGATTGGCAT
GGGCAGTGTCTTGCATCCCAGTTGGCAGTTGTACACAGACATTGACATTGTGTCATCTAGTATACAAATA
GGTTCTTGGAGTACTTTACTAGGCATGGACAATGCCCAATGCCTGTCCCATTCTTCAGGCATATTTTTAT
TTGTGGGCTTTATGTCCCTATTAAGAAAAAGACTAAGAACAAGATGCTATCATATTTTCTTAACTGGAAT
GGTAGATGTTTAAACATGATGACTATTACATTGTGTCATCTAGTATACAAATAGGTTCTTGGAGTACTTT
ACTAGGCATGGACAATGCCCAATGCCTGTCCCATTCTTCAGGCATATTTTTATTTGTGGGCTTTATGTCC
CTATTAAGAAAAAGACTAAGAACAAGATGCTATCATAACTAGTGGTACCAAAAAAGCACCGACTCGGTGC
CACTTTTTCAAGTTGATAACGGACTAGCCTTATTTTAACTTGCTATTTCTAGCTCTAAAACATTCATCTT
TTTTCTCCTTCGGTGTTTCGTCCTTTCCACAAGATATATAAAGCCAAGAAATCGAAATACTTTCAAGTTA
CGGTAAGCATATGATAGTCCATTTTAAAACATAATTTTAAAACTGCAAACTACCCAAGAAATTATTACTT
TCTACGTCACGTATTTTGTACTAATATCTTTGTGTTTACAGTCAAATTAATTCCAATTATCTCTCTAACA
GCCTTGTATCGTATATGCAA
